>Addgene plasmid #63506 | pFusB3-21 | depositor partial sequence | sequence record 105530 | pFUSB3_CCA
AGTCTTAAGCGTCTCATGGCCTGACCCCGGACCAAGTGGTGGCTATCGCCAGCCACGATGGCGGCAAGCA
AGCGCTCGAAACGGTGCAGCGGCTGTTGCCGGTGCTGTGCCAGGACCATGGCCTGACTCCGGACCAAGTG
GTGGCTATCGCCAGCCACGATGGCGGCAAGCAAGCGCTCGAAACGGTGCAGCGGCTGTTGCCGGTGCTGT
GCCAGGACCATGGCCTGACCCCGGACCAAGTGGTGGCTATCGCCAGCAACATTGGCGGCAAGCAAGCGCT
CGAAACGGTGCAGCGGCTGTTGCCGGTGCTGTGCCAGGACCATGGCCTGACCCCGGACCAAGTGGTGGCT
ATCGAGACGTC
