>Addgene plasmid #63506 | pFusB3-21 | depositor partial sequence | sequence record 105531 | FusB3
CGTCTCATGGCCTGACCCCGGACCAAGTGGTGGCTATCGAGACCGGCGCCGCTACAGGGCGCGTCCCATT
CGCCATTCAGGCTGCGCAACTGTTGGGAAGGGCGATCGGTGCGGGCCTCTTCGCTATTACGCCAGCTGGC
GAAAGGGGGATGTGCTGCAAGGCGATTAAGTTGGGTAACGCCAGGGTTTTCCCAGTCACGACGTTGTAAA
ACGACGGCCAGTGAGCGCGCGTAATACGACTCACTATAGGGCGAATTGGGTACCGGGCCCCCCCTCGAGG
TCCTCCAGCTTTTGTTCCCTTTAGTGAGGGTTAATTGCGCGCTTGGCGTAATCATGGTCATAGCTGTTTC
CTGTGTGAAATTGTTATCCGCTCACAATTCCACACAACATACGAGCCGGAAGCATAAAGTGTAAAGCCTG
GGGTGCCTAATGAGTGAGCTAACTCACATTAATTGCGTTGCGCTCACTGCCCGCTTTCCACCGGTGGTCT
CGCCAGGACCATGGCCTGACCCCGGACCAAGTGGTGGCTATCGAGACGTCTAGACCAGCCAGGACAGAAA
TGCCTCGACTTCGCTGCTACCCAAGGTTGCCGGGTGACGCACACCGTGGAAACGGATGAAGGCACGAACC
CAGTGGACATAAGCCTGTTCGGTTCGTAAGCTGTAATGCAAGTAGCGTATGCGCTCACGCAACTGGTCCA
GAACCTTGACCGAACGCAGCGGTGGTAACGGCGCAGTGGCGGTTTTCATGGCTTGTTATGACTGTTTTTT
TGGGGTACAGTCTATGCCTCGGGCATCCAAGCAGCAAGCGCGTTACGCCGTGGGTCGATGTTTGATGTTA
TGGAGCAGCAACGATGTTACGCAGCAGGGCAGTCGCCCTAAAACAAAGTTAAACATTATGAGGGAAGCGG
TGATCGCCGAAGTATCGACTCAACTATCAGAGGTAGTTGGCGTCATCGAGCGCCATCTCGAACCGACGTT
GCTGGCCGTACATTTGTACGGCTCCGCAGTGGATGGCGGCCTGAAGCCACACAGTGATATTGATTTGCTG
GTTACGGTGACCGTAAGGCTTGATGAAACAACGCGGCGAGCTTTGATCAACGACCTTTTGGAAACTTCGG
CTTCCCCTGGAGAGAGCGAGATTCTCCGCGCTGTAGAAGTCACCATTGTTGTGCACGACGACATCATTCC
GTGGCGTTATCCAGCTAAGCGCGAACTGCAATTTGGAGAATGGCAGCGCAATGACATTCTTGCAGGTATC
TTCGAGCCAGCCACGATCGACATTGATCTGGCTATCTTGCTGACAAAAGCAAGAGAACATAGCGTTGCCT
TGGTAGGTCCAGCGGCGGAGGAACTCTTTGATCCGGTTCCTGAACAGGATCTATTTGAGGCGCTAAATGA
AACCTTAACGCTATGGAACTCGCCGCCCGACTGGGCTGGCGATGAGCGAAATGTAGTGCTTACGTTGTCC
CGCATTTGGTACAGCGCAGTAACCGGCAAAATCGCGCCGAAGGATGTCGCTGCCGACTGGGCAATGGAGC
GCCTGCCGGCCCAGTATCAGCCCGTCATACTTGAAGCTAGACAGGCTTATCTTGGACAAGAAGAAGATCG
CTTGGCCTCGCGCGCAGATCAGTTGGAAGAATTTGTCCACTACGTGAAAGGCGAGATCACCAAGGTAGTC
GGCAAATAACCCTCGAGCCACCCATGACCAAAATCCCTTAACGTGAGTTACGCGTCGTTCCACTGAGCGT
CAGACCCCGTAGAAAAGATCAAAGGATCTTCTTGAGATCCTTTTTTTCTGCGCGTAATCTGCTGCTTGCA
AACAAAAAAACCACCGCTACCAGCGGTGGTTTGTTTGCCGGATCAAGAGCTACCAACTCTTTTTCCGAAG
GTAACTGGCTTCAGCAGAGCGCAGATACCAAATACTGTCCTTCTAGTGTAGCCGTAGTTAGGCCACCACT
TCAAGAACTCTGTAGCACCGCCTACATACCTCGCTCTGCTAATCCTGTTACCAGTGGCTGCTGCCAGTGG
CGATAAGTCGTGTCTTACCGGGTTGGACTCAAGACGATAGTTACCGGATAAGGCGCAGCGGTCGGGCTGA
ACGGGGGGTTCGTGCACACAGCCCAGCTTGGAGCGAACGACCTACACCGAACTGAGATACCTACAGCGTG
AGCATTGAGAAAGCGCCACGCTTCCCGAAGGGAGAAAGGCGGACAGGTATCCGGTAAGCGGCAGGGTCGG
AACAGGAGAGCGCACGAGGGAGCTTCCAGGGGGAAACGCCTGGTATCTTTATAGTCCTGTCGGGTTTCGC
CACCTCTGACTTGAGCGTCGATTTTTGTGATGCTCGTCAGGGGGGCGGAGCCTATGGAAAAACGCCAGCA
ACGCGGCCTTTTTACGGTTCCTGGCCTTTTGCTGGCCTTTTGCTCACATGTTCTTTCCTGCGTTATCCCC
TGATTCTGTGGATAACCGTATTACCGCCTTTGAGTGAGCTGATACCGCTCGCCGCAGCCGAACGACCGAG
CGCAGCGAGTCAGTGAGCGAGGAAGCGGAAGAGCGCCCAATACGCAAACCGCCTCTCCCCGCGCGTTGGC
CGATTCATTAATGCAGCTGGCACGACAGGTTTCCCGACTGGAAAGCGGGCAGTGAGCGCAACGCAATTAA
TACGCGTACCGCTAGCCAGGAAGAGTTTGTAGAAACGCAAAAAGGCCATCCGTCAGGATGGCCTTCTGCT
TAGTTTGATGCCTGGCAGTTTATGGCGGGCGTCCTGCCCGCCACCCTCCGGGCCGTTGCTTCACAACGTT
CAAATCCGCTCCCGGCGGATTTGTCCTACTCAGGAGAGCGTTCACCGACAAACAACAGATAAAACGAAAG
GCCCAGTCTTCCGACTGAGCCTTTCGTTTTATTTGATGCCTGGCAGTTCCCTACTCTCGCGTTAACGCTA
GCATGGATGTTTTCCCAGTCACGACGTTGTAAAACGACGGCCAGTCTTAAG
