>Addgene plasmid #63506 | pFusB3-21 | addgene partial sequence | sequence record 116337 | pCR8_R1 5'-cgaaccgaacaggcttatgt-3'
GGTGTGCGTCACCCGGCAACCTTGGGTAGCAGCGAAGTCGAGGCATTTCTGTCCTGGCTGGTCTAGACGT
CTCGATAGCCACCACTTGGTCCGGGGTCAGGCCATGGTCCTGGCACAGCACCGGCAACAGCCGCTGCACC
GTTTCGAGCGCTTGCTTGCCGCCAATGTTGCTGGCGATAGCCACCACTTGGTCCGGGGTCAGGCCATGGT
CCTGGCACAGCACCGGCAACAGCCGCTGCACCGTTTCGAGCGCTTGCTTGCCGCCATCGTGGCTGGCGAT
AGCCACCACTTGGTCCGGAGTCAGGCCATGGTCCTGGCACAGCACCGGCAACAGCCGCTGCACCGTTTCG
AGCGCTTGCTTGCCGCCATCGTGGCTGGCGATAGCCACCACTTGGTCCGGGGTCAGGCCATGAGACGCTT
AAGACTGGCCGTCGTTTTACAACGTCGTGACTGGGAAAACATCCATGCTAGCGTTAACGCGAGAGTAGGG
AACTGCCAGGCATCAAATAAAACGAAAGGCTCAGTCGGAAGACTGGGCCTTTCGTTTTATCTGTTGTTTG
TCGGTGAACGCTCTCCTGAGTAGGACAAATCCGCCGGGAGCGGATTTGAACGTTGTGAAGCAACGGCCCG
GAGGGTGGCGGGCAGGACGCCCGCCATAAACTGCCAGGCATCAAACTAAGCAGAAGGCCATCCTGACGGA
TGGCCTTTTTGCGTTTCTACAAACTCTTCCTGGCTAGCGGTACGCGTATTAATTGCGTTGCGCTCACTGC
CCGCTTTCCAGTC
