[The description below was written by a language model from this plasmid's Addgene catalogue record.]
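Description:
pFusB3-21 is a bacterial library plasmid from the FusX system, a rapid one-step method for assembling TALE repeat arrays used to build TALENs and related DNA-targeting proteins. It is built on the FusB3 backbone (about 3 kb without insert), is maintained at high copy number in standard E. coli cloning strains, and is selected with spectinomycin. The record does not include a feature table, so the origin of replication and other backbone elements are not specified. The use of pCR8-type sequencing primers suggests a pCR8-derived intermediate vector, but this is not stated explicitly.

The payload is a short synthetic insert encoding three pre-joined TALE repeats whose repeat-variable diresidues (RVDs) are HD, HD and NI. Under the standard TALE code, HD recognises cytosine and NI recognises adenine, so this trimer reads the DNA triplet CCA, as reflected in its alternative name B3_CCA. The module is assigned to RVD positions 13 to 15 of the final array. It was cloned through BsaI sites that were destroyed in the process, consistent with a Golden Gate style construction using a type IIS enzyme.

The plasmid carries no expression cassette described in the record and is not itself a functional nuclease construct. It serves as one member of a set of trimer plasmids covering the possible RVD combinations at each position block. A user picks the plasmid matching the target sequence at positions 13 to 15 and combines it with modules for the other positions and a receiver vector to assemble a full-length custom TALE or TALEN for genome editing.
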