Addgene plasmid #63506: pFusB3-21
Purpose: Encodes RVD positions 13-15 in TALEN assembly
Depositing lab: Stephen Ekker. Depositing organization: Mayo Foundation for Medical Education and Research. Publication: FusX: A rapid one-step TALE assembly system for genome science. Ma AC, McNulty MS, Tanya PL, Jarryd CM, Martinez-Galvez G, Argue DP, Lee HB, Urban MD, Bullard CE, Blackburn PR, Man TK, Clark KJ, Ekker SC. Hum Gene Ther. 2016 Jun;27(6):451-63. doi: 10.1089/hum.2015.172 PubMed 26854857.
Backbone
  Vector backbone: FusB3
  Backbone size w/o insert (bp): 2991
  Vector type: TALEN
Growth in bacteria
  Bacterial resistance: Spectinomycin, 50 μg/mL
  Growth temperature: 37°C
  Growth strain: DH5alpha
  Copy number: High Copy
Gene/Insert
  Gene/Insert name: HD HD NI (alt name: B3_CCA)
  Species: Synthetic
  Mutation: none
  Cloning method: Restriction Enzyme; 5′ cloning site BsaI (destroyed during cloning); 3′ cloning site BsaI (destroyed during cloning)
  Sequencing primers: 5′ pCR8_F1; 3′ pCR8_R1
Terms and licenses: Academic/Nonprofit Terms; Industry Terms: Not Available to Industry
How to cite: pFusB3-21 was a gift from Stephen Ekker (Addgene plasmid # 63506 ; http://n2t.net/addgene:63506 ; RRID:Addgene_63506)
